Addgene plasmid #134213: pKM412
Purpose: Baculovirus expression of CENP-P and CENP-O
Depositing lab: Iain Cheeseman. Depositing organization: Whitehead Institute for Biomedical Research. Publication: The CENP-L-N Complex Forms a Critical Node in an Integrated Meshwork of Interactions at the Centromere-Kinetochore Interface. McKinley KL, Sekulic N, Guo LY, Tsinman T, Black BE, Cheeseman IM. Mol Cell. 2015 Dec 17;60(6):886-98. doi: 10.1016/j.molcel.2015.10.027. Epub 2015 Nov 19. PubMed 26698661.
Backbone
  Vector backbone: pACEBac1
  Vector type: Insect Expression
Growth in bacteria
  Bacterial resistance: Gentamicin, 10 μg/mL
  Growth temperature: 37°C
  Growth strain: DH5alpha
  Copy number: High Copy
Gene/Insert
  Gene/Insert name: his-CENP-P + O
  Species: H. sapiens (human)
  Cloning method: Restriction Enzyme; 5′ cloning site BstX (unknown if destroyed); 3′ cloning site IceU (unknown if destroyed)
Terms and licenses: Academic/Nonprofit Terms; Industry Terms: Not Available to Industry
How to cite: pKM412 was a gift from Iain Cheeseman (Addgene plasmid # 134213 ; http://n2t.net/addgene:134213 ; RRID:Addgene_134213)
