[The description below was written by a language model from this plasmid's Addgene catalogue record and pLannotate feature annotations shown in this document.]
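Description:
pKM412 is an insect-cell expression plasmid built on the pACEBac1 backbone, an acceptor/transfer vector of the type used to generate recombinant baculoviruses. The sequenced plasmid is about 5.3 kb. It replicates in E. coli from a high-copy ColE1/pUC-type origin and is selected with gentamicin through the GmR (aacC1) acetyltransferase gene, which is driven by an integron-derived Pc promoter. Tn7L and Tn7R ends are annotated; in this type of vector they allow Tn7 transposition of the expression cargo together with the gentamicin marker into a baculovirus bacmid, while the bacterial origin is left behind. A loxP site upstream of the first cassette is the standard site for Cre-mediated fusion with donor plasmids when larger multigene assemblies are wanted.

The payload consists of two tandem, same-orientation expression cassettes for human kinetochore proteins. Each has its own polyhedrin promoter, the very late baculoviral promoter from Autographa californica, and its own SV40 polyadenylation signal. The first cassette encodes CENP-P. It is preceded by a short match to a composite tag, which is consistent with the His tag named in the insert field. The second cassette encodes CENP-O with no annotated tag. The small "large T antigen" and "SET1" fragments that recur after each gene are probably annotation hits to the SV40 terminator region and flanking vector sequence rather than functional coding elements.

Co-expression from a single virus lets the two proteins, both components of the centromere-associated CENPA-CAD group, be produced together in insect cells. The tag on CENP-P would allow affinity recovery of the pair for biochemical studies of centromere–kinetochore interactions.
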