Features (pLannotate 1.2.2; 18 found; start..end, strand, type, name):
     28..56      -  promoter       Pc promoter: intI1 (promoter lies within the coding sequence); class 1 integron promoter
    127..160     +  protein_bind   loxP: Cre-mediated recombination occurs in the 8-bp core sequence (GCATACAT). Cre recombinase
    237..328     +  promoter       polyhedrin promoter: polh from Autographa californica; promoter for the baculovirus polyhedrin gene
    377..396     +  CDS            capTEV™ (fragment): composite tag for in vivo biotinylation, TEV protease cleavage, and 6xHis tagging
    407..1270    +  CDS            CENPP: CENPP_HUMAN - Experimental evidence at protein level: Swiss-Prot protein existence level 1. Component of the CENPA-CAD (nucleosome distal) complex, a complex recruited to centromeres which is involved in assembly of kinetochore proteins, mitotic progression and chromosome segregation. May be involved in incorporation of newly synthesized CENPA into centromeres via its interaction with the CENPA-NAC complex. From Homo sapiens (Human).
   1368..1451    +  CDS            large T antigen (fragment): large T antigen from SV40 (simian virus 40)
   1474..1608    +  polyA_signal   SV40 poly(A) signal: SV40 polyadenylation signal
   1637..1686    +  CDS            SET1 (fragment): solubility-enhancement tag derived from T7 phage gene 10B
   1780..1871    +  promoter       polyhedrin promoter: polh from Autographa californica; promoter for the baculovirus polyhedrin gene
   1914..2813    +  CDS            CENPO: CENPO_HUMAN - Also known as ICEN36, MCM21R. Experimental evidence at protein level: Swiss-Prot protein existence level 1. Component of the CENPA-CAD (nucleosome distal) complex, a complex recruited to centromeres which is involved in assembly of kinetochore proteins, mitotic progression and chromosome segregation. May be involved in incorporation of newly synthesized CENPA into centromeres via its interaction with the CENPA-NAC complex. Modulates the kinetochore-bound levels of NDC80 complex. From Homo sapiens (Human).
   2895..2978    +  CDS            large T antigen (fragment): large T antigen from SV40 (simian virus 40)
   3001..3135    +  polyA_signal   SV40 poly(A) signal: SV40 polyadenylation signal
   3164..3213    +  CDS            SET1 (fragment): solubility-enhancement tag derived from T7 phage gene 10B
   3256..3421    -  mobile_element Tn7L: mini-Tn7 element (left end of the Tn7 transposon) Tn7
   3611..4199    +  rep_origin     ori: high-copy-number ColE1/pMB1/pBR322/pUC origin of replication
   4334..4557    -  mobile_element Tn7R: mini-Tn7 element (right end of the Tn7 transposon) Tn7
   4624..5157    -  CDS            GmR: gentamycin acetyltransferase; aacC1; confers resistance to gentamycin
   5259..5318    +  CDS            int (fragment): INT2_ECOLX - Protein inferred from homology: Swiss-Prot protein existence level 3. Putative integrase believed to be involved in the insertion of antibiotic resistance genes into plasmids and transposons. From Escherichia coli.
>Addgene plasmid #134213 | pKM412 | addgene full sequence | sequence record 272288 | Addgene NGS Result
CGTGAGCGCATACGCTACTTGCATTACAGTTTACGAACCGAACAGGCTTATGTCAACTGGGTTCGTGCCT
TCATCCGTTTCCACGGTGTGCGTCACCCGGCAACCTTGGGCAGCAGCGAAGTCGCCATAACTTCGTATAG
CATACATTATACGAAGTTATCTGTAACTATAACGGTCCTAAGGTAGCGAGTTTAAACACTAGTATCGATT
CGCGACCTACTCCGGAATATTAATAGATCATGGAGATAATTAAAATGATAACCATCTCGCAAATAAATAA
GTATTTTACTGTTTTCGTAACAGTTTTGTAATAAAAAAACCTATAAATATTCCGGATTATTCATACCGTC
CCACCATCGGGCGCGGATCCATGCATCATCATCATCATCATCATGGCAGCGGCAGCATGGATGCCGAACT
GGCTGAAGTCCGTGCTCTGCAAGCTGAGATCGCTGCTCTGCGTCGTGCCTGTGAAGATCCTCCGGCTCCT
TGGGAAGAAAAATCCCGTGTCCAGAAATCATTTCAGGCCATTCATCAGTTTAACCTGGAGGGGTGGAAAA
GCTCTAAAGACCTGAAAAACCAGCTGGGTCATCTGGAATCAGAGCTGTCGTTTCTGTCTACCCTGACCGG
CATTAACATTCGTAACCACTCAAAACAAACCGAGGACCTGACCTCTACAGAGATGACGGAGAAATCCATC
CGTAAAGTGCTGCAGCGCCATCGTCTGTCTGGAAATTGCCACATGGTGACCTTTCAACTGGAGTTCCAAA
TCCTGGAGATTCAGAACAAAGAACGCCTGTCTAGTGCTGTTACTGATCTGAACATCATCATGGAGCCAAC
CGAATGCTCCGAACTGAGCGAATTTGTTAGCCGTGCCGAAGAGCGTAAAGACCTGTTCATGTTTTTTCGT
TCACTGCATTTTTTTGTGGAATGGTTCGAGTATCGTAAACGCACCTTCAAACATCTGAAAGAGAAATATC
CTGACGCCGTGTATCTGTCCGAAGGCCCTTCAAGTTGTAGCATGGGTATCCGCTCGGCCTCTCGTCCGGG
GTTCGAACTGGTTATTGTGTGGCGTATTCAAATCGATGAGGACGGCAAAGTGTTCCCGAAACTGGATCTG
CTGACCAAAGTTCCTCAACGTGCCCTGGAGCTGGATAAAAATCGTGCCATCGAAACCGCTCCTCTGTCTT
TCCGTACCCTGGTTGGTCTGCTGGGTATTGAAGCAGCCCTGGAAAGCCTGATTAAAAGTCTGTGTGCCGA
GGAGAACAACTAAGAATTCAAAGGCCTACGTCGACGAGCTCACTTGTCGCGGCCGCTTTCGAATCTAGAG
CCTGCAGTCTCGACAAGCTTGTCGAGAAGTACTAGAGGATCATAATCAGCCATACCACATTTGTAGAGGT
TTTACTTGCTTTAAAAAACCTCCCACACCTCCCCCTGAACCTGAAACATAAAATGAATGCAATTGTTGTT
GTTAACTTGTTTATTGCAGCTTATAATGGTTACAAATAAAGCAATAGCATCACAAATTTCACAAATAAAG
CATTTTTTTCACTGCATTCTAGTTGTGGTTTGTCCAAACTCATCAATGTATCTTATCATGTCTGGATCTG
ATCACTGCTTGAGCCTAGAAGATCCGGCTGCTAACAAAGCCCGAAAGGAAGCTGAGTTGGCTGCTGCCAC
CGCTGAGCAATAACTATCATAACCCCTAGGGTATACCCATCTAAGGTAGCGAGTTTAAACACTAGTATCG
ATTCGCGACCTACTCCGGAATATTAATAGATCATGGAGATAATTAAAATGATAACCATCTCGCAAATAAA
TAAGTATTTTACTGTTTTCGTAACAGTTTTGTAATAAAAAAACCTATAAATATTCCGGATTATTCATACC
GTCCCACCATCGGGCGCGGATCCATGGAACAGGCAAATCCGCTGCGCCCAGACGGTGAGTCAAAAGGTGG
TGTGCTGGCTCATCTGGAACGCCTGGAAACACAGGTTAGCCGTAGTCGTAAACAGAGCGAAGAACTGCAG
TCAGTACAAGCTCAGGAGGGTGCCCTGGGTACAAAAATCCACAAACTGCGTCGCCTGCGTGATGAACTGC
GTGCTGTTGTCCGTCATCGTCGTGCCAGTGTTAAAGCGTGTATCGCCAACGTTGAACCGAATCAGACAGT
CGAGATCAATGAACAAGAAGCGCTGGAGGAAAAACTGGAGAACGTCAAAGCCATTCTGCAAGCCTATCAC
TTTACCGGTCTGTCAGGGAAACTGACCTCTCGTGGGGTGTGTGTGTGTATTAGTACCGCCTTCGAGGGAA
ATCTGCTGGACTCCTATTTCGTTGACCTGGTGATCCAAAAACCACTGCGCATCCACCATCATTCAGTGCC
GGTCTTTATTCCGCTGGAAGAGATTGCCGCCAAATATCTGCAAACCAACATCCAACATTTTCTGTTCAGC
CTGTGTGAGTATCTGAATGCCTATAGCGGGCGTAAATATCAGGCCGATCGCCTGCAAAGCGATTTTGCTG
CTCTGCTGACGGGTCCTCTGCAGCGTAACCCTCTGTGTAATCTGCTGTCCTTCACCTATAAACTGGACCC
TGGTGGTCAGAGTTTTCCGTTTTGTGCTCGTCTGCTGTATAAAGACCTGACCGCCACACTGCCTACAGAT
GTTACCGTGACATGCCAGGGAGTTGAAGTCCTGTCTACCAGCTGGGAAGAACAACGTGCCTCACATGAAA
CCCTGTTCTGTACCAAACCGCTGCATCAGGTGTTTGCCAGCTTTACTCGTAAAGGCGAGAAACTGGACAT
GAGTCTGGTGTCCTAAGTCGACGAGCTCACTTGTCGCGGCCGCTTTCGAATCTAGAGCCTGCAGTCTCGA
CAAGCTTGTCGAGAAGTACTAGAGGATCATAATCAGCCATACCACATTTGTAGAGGTTTTACTTGCTTTA
AAAAACCTCCCACACCTCCCCCTGAACCTGAAACATAAAATGAATGCAATTGTTGTTGTTAACTTGTTTA
TTGCAGCTTATAATGGTTACAAATAAAGCAATAGCATCACAAATTTCACAAATAAAGCATTTTTTTCACT
GCATTCTAGTTGTGGTTTGTCCAAACTCATCAATGTATCTTATCATGTCTGGATCTGATCACTGCTTGAG
CCTAGAAGATCCGGCTGCTAACAAAGCCCGAAAGGAAGCTGAGTTGGCTGCTGCCACCGCTGAGCAATAA
CTATCATAACCCCTAGGGTATACCCATCTAATTGGAACCAGATAAGTGAAATCTAGTTCCAAACTATTTT
GTCATTTTTAATTTTCGTATTAGCTTACGACGCTACACCCAGTTCCCATCTATTTTGTCACTCTTCCCTA
AATAATCCTTAAAAACTCCATTTCCACCCCTCCCAGTTCCCAACTATTTTGTCCGCCCACAACCGGTTGA
CTTGGGTCAACTGTCAGACCAAGTTTACTCATATATACTTTAGATTGATTTAAAACTTCATTTTTAATTT
AAAAGGATCTAGGTGAAGATCCTTTTTGATAATCTCATGACCAAAATCCCTTAACGTGAGTTTTCGTTCC
ACTGAGCGTCAGACCCCGTAGAAAAGATCAAAGGATCTTCTTGAGATCCTTTTTTTCTGCGCGTAATCTG
CTGCTTGCAAACAAAAAAACCACCGCTACCAGCGGTGGTTTGTTTGCCGGATCAAGAGCTACCAACTCTT
TTTCCGAAGGTAACTGGCTTCAGCAGAGCGCAGATACCAAATACTGTTCTTCTAGTGTAGCCGTAGTTAG
GCCACCACTTCAAGAACTCTGTAGCACCGCCTACATACCTCGCTCTGCTAATCCTGTTACCAGTGGCTGC
TGCCAGTGGCGATAAGTCGTGTCTTACCGGGTTGGACTCAAGACGATAGTTACCGGATAAGGCGCAGCGG
TCGGGCTGAACGGGGGGTTCGTGCACACAGCCCAGCTTGGAGCGAACGACCTACACCGAACTGAGATACC
TACAGCGTGAGCTATGAGAAAGCGCCACGCTTCCCGAAGGGAGAAAGGCGGACAGGTATCCGGTAAGCGG
CAGGGTCGGAACAGGAGAGCGCACGAGGGAGCTTCCAGGGGGAAACGCCTGGTATCTTTATAGTCCTGTC
GGGTTTCGCCACCTCTGACTTGAGCGTCGATTTTTGTGATGCTCGTCAGGGGGGCGGAGCCTATGGAAAA
ACGCCAGCAACGCGGCCTTTTTACGGTTCCTGGCCTTTTGCTGGCCTTTTGCTCACATGTTCTTTCCTGC
GTTATCCCCTGATTGACTTGGGTCGCTCTTCCTGTGGATGCGCAGATGCCCTGCGTAAGCGGGTGTGGGC
GGACAATAAAGTCTTAAACTGAACAAAATAGATCTAAACTATGACAATAAAGTCTTAAACTAGACAGAAT
AGTTGTAAACTGAAATCAGTCCAGTTATGCTGTGAAAAAGCATACTGGACTTTTGTTATGGCTAAAGCAA
ACTCTTCATTTTCTGAAGTGCAAATTGCCCGTCGTATTAAAGAGGGGCGTGGCCAAGGGCATGTAAAGAC
TATATTCGCGGCGTTGTGACAATTTACCGAACAACTCCGCGGCCGGGAAGCCGATCTCGGCTTGAACGAA
TTGTTAGGTGGCGGTACTTGGGTCGATATCAAAGTGCATCACTTCTTCCCGTATGCCCAACTTTGTATAG
AGAGCCACTGCGGGATCGTCACCGTAATCTGCTTGCACGTAGATCACATAAGCACCAAGCGCGTTGGCCT
CATGCTTGAGGAGATTGATGAGCGCGGTGGCAATGCCCTGCCTCCGGTGCTCGCCGGAGACTGCGAGATC
ATAGATATAGATCTCACTACGCGGCTGCTCAAACTTGGGCAGAACGTAAGCCGCGAGAGCGCCAACAACC
GCTTCTTGGTCGAAGGCAGCAAGCGCGATGAATGTCTTACTACGGAGCAAGTTCCCGAGGTAATCGGAGT
CCGGCTGATGTTGGGAGTAGGTGGCTACGTCTCCGAACTCACGACCGAAAAGATCAAGAGCAGCCCGCAT
GGATTTGACTTGGTCAGGGCCGAGCCTACATGTGCGAATGATGCCCATACTTGAGCCACCTAACTTTGTT
TTAGGGCGACTGCCCTGCTGCGTAACATCGTTGCTGCTGCGTAACATCGTTGCTGCTCCATAACATCAAA
CATCGACCCACGGCGTAACGCGCTTGCTGCTTGGATGCCCGAGGCATAGACTGTACAAAAAAACAGTCAT
AACAAGCCATGAAAACCGCCACTGCGCCGTTACCACCGCTGCGTTCGGTCAAGGTTCTGGACCAGTTG
